Addgene plasmid #91098: pMOD_C3010
Purpose: Module C, Promoter: ZmUbi, Gene: GFP (+ BaeI site for GT donor cloning), Terminator: pea rbcsE9
Depositing lab: Daniel Voytas. Depositing organization: University of Minnesota. Publication: A multi-purpose toolkit to enable advanced genome engineering in plants. Cermak T, Curtin SJ, Gil-Humanes J, Cegan R, Kono TJY, Konecna E, Belanto JJ, Starker CG, Mathre JW, Greenstein RL, Voytas DF. Plant Cell. 2017 May 18. pii: tpc.00922.2016. doi: 10.1105/tpc.16.00922. PubMed 28522548.
Backbone
  Vector backbone: pMOD_C0000
  Vector type: Unspecified
Growth in bacteria
  Bacterial resistance: Ampicillin, 100 μg/mL
  Growth temperature: 37°C
  Growth strain: DH5alpha
  Copy number: High Copy
Gene/Insert
  Gene/Insert name: GFP (+ BaeI site for GT donor cloning)
  Promoter: ZmUbi
  Cloning method: Gibson Cloning
  Sequencing primers: 5′ unknown
Terms and licenses: Academic/Nonprofit Terms; Industry Terms: Not Available to Industry
How to cite: pMOD_C3010 was a gift from Daniel Voytas (Addgene plasmid # 91098 ; http://n2t.net/addgene:91098 ; RRID:Addgene_91098)
