[The description below was written by a language model from this plasmid's Addgene catalogue record and pLannotate feature annotations shown in this document.]
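Description:
pMOD_C3010 is a "Module C" plasmid from a modular plant genome-engineering toolkit, built on the pMOD_C0000 backbone by Gibson cloning. It is a small (about 5.1 kb), high-copy E. coli plasmid that replicates from a ColE1/pUC-type origin and is selected with ampicillin through a β-lactamase gene driven by its native bla promoter. The catalogue lists the vector type as unspecified. The feature table shows no plant selectable marker, T-DNA borders or plant replication elements, which is consistent with an intermediate cloning module rather than a finished plant transformation vector.

The payload is a single plant expression cassette. The maize polyubiquitin (ZmUbi) promoter, a strong constitutive promoter widely used in monocots, drives a GFP coding sequence. Transcription is terminated by a fragment of the pea rbcS-E9 terminator and polyadenylation signal. The automated annotation labels the reporter "sg12", an Aequorea victoria-derived GFP variant. This fits the catalogue description of the insert as GFP, although the record does not otherwise state the exact variant. The catalogue also notes a BaeI restriction site for cloning a gene-targeting (GT) donor. This site is not annotated in the feature table, so its position relative to the GFP cassette cannot be determined from the record. BaeI is a type IIS-like enzyme that cuts outside its recognition sequence, which makes it useful for inserting custom fragments.

As far as the record supports, the plasmid supplies a visual GFP reporter and accepts a homology-directed repair template, so that both can be combined with other toolkit modules in plant gene-targeting constructs.
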