Features (pLannotate 1.2.2; 6 found; start..end, strand, type, name):
     80..668     +  rep_origin     ori: high-copy-number ColE1/pMB1/pBR322/pUC origin of replication
    886..2875    +  promoter       Ubi promoter: maize polyubiquitin gene promoter
   2883..3599    +  CDS            sg12: sg12 is a basic (constitutively fluorescent) long stokes shift fluorescent protein published in 1997, derived from Aequorea victoria.
   3609..3914    +  terminator     E9 terminator (fragment): terminator and polyadenylation signal from the pea rbcS-E9 gene
   4053..4153    +  promoter       AmpR promoter: bla
   4154..5014    +  CDS            AmpR: β-lactamase; bla; confers resistance to ampicillin, carbenicillin, and related antibiotics
>Addgene plasmid #91098 | pMOD_C3010 | addgene full sequence | sequence record 181835 | Addgene NGS Result
GCCTTGACGGCAAAATCCCTTAACGTGAGTTTTCGTTCCACTGAGCGTCAGACCCCGTAGAAAAGATCAA
AGGATCTTCTTGAGATCCTTTTTTTCTGCGCGTAATCTGCTGCTTGCAAACAAAAAAACCACCGCTACCA
GCGGTGGTTTGTTTGCCGGATCAAGAGCTACTAACTCTTTTTCCGAAGGTAACTGGCTTCAGCAGAGCGC
AGATACCAAATACTGTTCTTCTAGTGTAGCCGTAGTTAGGCCACCACTTCAAGAACTCTGTAGCACCGCC
TACATACCTCGCTCTGCTAATCCTGTTACCAGTGGCTGCTGCCAGTGGCGATAAGTCGTGTCTTACCGGG
TTGGACTCAAGACGATAGTTACCGGATAAGGCGCAGCGGTCGGGCTGAACGGGGGGTTCGTGCTCACAGC
CCAGCTTGGAGCGAACGACCTACACCGAACTGAGATACCTACAGCGTGAGCTATGAGAAAGCGCCACGCT
TCCCGAAGGGAGAAAGGCGGACAGGTATCCGGTAAGCGGCAGGGTCGGAACAGGAGAGCGCACGAGGGAG
CTTCCAGGGGGAAACGCCTGGTATCTTTATAGTCCTGTCGGGTTTCGCCACCTCTGACTTGAGCGTCGAT
TTTTGTGATGCTCGTCAGGGGGGCGGAGCCTATGGAAAAACGCCAGCAACGCGGCCTTTTTACGGTTCCT
GGCCTTTTGCTGGCCTTTTGCTCACATGTTCTTTCCTGCGTTATCCCCTGATTCTGTGGATAACCGTATT
ACCGCCTTTGAGTGAGCTGATACCGCTCGCCGCAGCCGAACGACCGAGCGCAGCGAGTCAGTGAGCGAGG
AAGCGGAAGAGCGCCCACCTGCAACGCCGGCGTAATATGGCGCGCCTGCAGTGCAGCGTGACCCGGTCGT
GCCCCTCTCTAGAGATAATGAGCATTGCATGTCTAAGTTATAAAAAATTACCACATATTTTTTTTGTCAC
ACTTGTTTGAAGTGCAGTTTATCTATCTTTATACATATATTTAAACTTTACTCTACGAATAATATAATCT
ATAGTACTACAATAATATCAGTGTTTTAGAGAATCATATAAATGAACAGTTAGACATGGTCTAAAGGACA
ATTGAGTATTTTGACAACAGGACTCTACAGTTTTATCTTTTTAGTGTGCATGTGTTCTCCTTTTTTTTTG
CAAATAGCTTCACCTATATAATACTTCATCCATTTTATTAGTACATCCATTTAGGGTTTAGGGTTAATGG
TTTTTATAGACTAATTTTTTTAGTACATCTATTTTATTCTATTTTAGCCTCTAAATTAAGAAAACTAAAA
CTCTATTTTAGTTTTTTTATTTAATAATTTAGATATAAAATAGAATAAAATAAAGTGACTAAAAATTAAA
CAAATACCCTTTAAGAAATTAAAAAAACTAAGGAAACATTTTTCTTGTTTCGAGTAGATAATGCCAGCCT
GTTAAACGCCGTCGACGAGTCTAACGGACACCAACCAGCGAACCAGCAGCGTCGCGTCGGGCCAAGCGAA
GCAGACGGCACGGCATCTCTGTCGCTGCCTCTGGACCCCTCTCGAGAGTTCCGCTCCACCGTTGGACTTG
CTCCGCTGTCGGCATCCAGAAATTGCGTGGCGGAGCGGCAGACGTGAGCCGGCACGGCAGGCGGCCTCCT
CCTCCTCTCACGGCACCGGCAGCTACGGGGGATTCCTTTCCCACCGCTCCTTCGCTTTCCCTTCCTCGCC
CGCCGTAATAAATAGACACCCCCTCCACACCCTCTTTCCCCAACCTCGTGTTGTTCGGAGCGCACACACA
CACAACCAGATCTCCCCCAAATCCACCCGTCGGCACCTCCGCTTCAAGGTACGCCGCTCGTCCTCCCCCC
CCCCCTCTCTACCTTCTCTAGATCGGCGTTCCGGTCCATGGTTAGGGCCCGGTAGTTCTACTTCTGTTCA
TGTTTGTGTTAGATCCGTGTTTGTGTTAGATCCGTGCTGCTAGCGTTCGTACACGGATGCGACCTGTACG
TCAGACACGTTCTGATTGCTAACTTGCCAGTGTTTCTCTTTGGGGAATCCTGGGATGGCTCTAGCCGTTC
CGCAGACGGGATCGATTTCATGATTTTTTTTGTTTCGTTGCATAGGGTTTGGTTTGCCCTTTTCCTTTAT
TTCAATATATGCCGTGCACTTGTTTGTCGGGTCATCTTTTCATGCTTTTTTTTGTCTTGGTTGTGATGAT
GTGGTCTGGTTGGGCGGTCGTTCTAGATCGGAGTAGAATTAATTCTGTTTCAAACTACCTGGTGGATTTA
TTAATTTTGGATCTGTATGTGTGTGCCATACATATTCATAGTTACGAATTGAAGATGATGGATGGAAATA
TCGATCTAGGATAGGTATACATGTTGATGCGGGTTTTACTGATGCATATACAGAGATGCTTTTTGTTCGC
TTGGTTGTGATGATGTGGTGTGGTTGGGCGGTCGTTCATTCGTTCTAGATCGGAGTAGAATACTGTTTCA
AACTACCTGGTGTATTTATTAATTTTGGAACTGTATGTGTGTGTCATACATCTTCATAGTTACGAGTTTA
AGATGGATGGAAATATCGATCTAGGATAGGTATACATGTTGATGTGGGTTTTACTGATGCATATACATGA
TGGCATATGCAGCATCTATTCATATGCTCTAACCTTGAGTACCTATCTATTATAATAAACAAGTATGTTT
TATAATTATTTTGATCTTGATATACTTGGATGATGGCATATGCAGCAGCTATATGTGGATTTTTTTAGCC
CTGCCTTCATACGCTATTTATTTGCTTGGTACTGTTTCTTTTGTCGATGCTCACCCTGTTGTTTGGTGTT
ACTTCCTGCAGGATGGTGAGTAAAGGAGAAGAACTTTTCACTGGAGTTGTCCCAATTCTTGTTGAATTAG
ATGGTGATGTTAATGGGCACAAATTTTCTGTCAGTGGAGAGGGTGAAGGTGATGCAACATACGGAAAACT
TACCCTTAAATTTATTTGCACTACTGGAAAACTACCTGTTCCATGGCCAACCCTGGTCACCACCCTGACC
TACGGCGTGCAGTGCTTCTCCCGTTACCCTGATCATATGAAGCGGCACGACTTCTTCAAGAGCGCCATGC
CTGAGGGATACGTGCAGGAGAGGACCATCTTCTTCAAGGACGACGGGAACTACAAGACACGTGCTGAAGT
CAAGTTTGAGGGAGACACCCTCGTCAACAGGATCGAGCTTAAGGGAATCGATTTCAAGGAGGACGGAAAC
ATCCTCGGCCACAAGTTGGAATACAACTACAACTCCCACAACGTATACATCATGGCCGACAAGCAAAAGA
ACGGCATCAAAGCCAACTTCAAGACCCGCCACAACATCGAAGACGGCGGCGTGCAACTCGCTGATCATTA
TCAACAAAATACTCCAATTGGCGATGGCCCTGTCCTTTTACCAGACAACCATTACCTGTCCACACAATCT
GCCCTTTCGAAAGATCCCAACGAAAAGAGAGACCACATGGTCCTTCTTGAGTTTGTAACAGCTGCTGGGA
TTACACATGGCATGGATGAACTATACAAATAACTCGAGGTTCGAGTATTATGGCATTGGGAAAACTGTTT
TTCTTGTACCATTTGTTGTGCTTGTAATTTACTGTGTTTTTTATTCGGTTTTCGCTATCGAACTGTGAAA
TGGAAATGGATGGAGAAGAGTTAATGAATGATATGGTCCTTTTGTTCATTCTCAAATTAATATTATTTGT
TTTTTCTCTTATTTGTTGTGTGTTGAATTTGAAATTATAAGAGATATGCAAACATTTTGTTTTGAGTAAA
AATGTGTCAAATCGTGGCCTCTAATGACCGAAGTTAATATGAGGAGTAAAACACTTGTAGTTGTGAGCTC
GCGCGTAGTCCTCGGTAATATCGCAGAACAAAAGTACCTGATATCGAGTGTACTTCAAGTCACACCGGCG
AGTGACTAGCAGGTGATGAAAAGCCTTAGGGTCAGGTGGCACTTTTCGGGGAAATGTGCGATGAACCCCT
ATTTGTTTATTTTTCTAAATACATTCAAATATGTATCCGCTAATGAGACAATAACCCTGATAAATGCTTC
AATTATATTGAAAAAGGAAGAGTATGAGTATCCAACATTTCCGTGTCGCCCTTATTCCCTTTTTTGCGGC
CTTCTGCCTTCCTGTTTTTGCTCACCCAGAAACGCTGGTGAAAGTAAAAGATGCTGAAGATCAGTTGGGT
GCCCGAGTGGGTTACATTGAACTGGATCTCAACAGCGGCAAAATCTTAGAGAGTTTTCGCCCCGAAGAAC
GCTTCCCAATGATGAGCACTTTCAAAGTTCTGCTATGTGGCGCGGTGTTATCCCGTATTGATGCTGGGCA
AGAGCAACTCGGTCGCCGCATACACTATTCTCAGAATGACTTGGTTGAGTATTCACCAGTCACAGAAAAG
CATCTTACGGATGGCATGACAGTAAGAGAATTATGTAGTGCTGCCATAACCATGAGTGATAACACTGCGG
CCAACTTACTTCTGACAACGATTGGAGGACCGAAGGAGCTAACCGCTTTTTTGCACAACATGGGGGATCA
TGTAACTCGCCTTGATCGTTGGGAACCGGAGCTGAATGAAGCCATACCAAACGACGAGCGTGACACCACG
ATGCCTGTAGCAATGGCAACAACTCTCCGCAAACTATTAACTGGCGAACTACTTACTCTTGCTTCACGCC
AGCAACTCATTGACTGGATGGAGGCGGACAAAGTTGCAGGACCACTTCTGCGCTCGGCACTTCCGGCTGG
CTGGTTTATTGCTGATAAATCTGGAGCCGGTGAGCGTGGGTCTCGCGGTATCATTGCAGCACTGGGGCCA
GATGGTAAGCCCTCCCGTATCGTAGTTATCTACACGACGGGGAGTCAGGCAACTATGGATGAACGAAATA
GACAGATCGCTGAGATAGGTGCCTCACTGATTAAGCATTGGTAACTGTCAGACGAAGGGAAATAAATAGT
AGCCCGCCTGATGTGCGGGCTTTTTTTTGGTGGTGGTTACCAGTGTCGCTTAGCTACCGTAGGTCCTCTT
AGGCGGTCCGATTAGCGACATAGTCATCAAT
